>Addgene plasmid #64308 | pONL-C1 | depositor full sequence | sequence record 107860 | pONL-C1 sequence 5588 bps
TAGTTATTAATAGTAATCAATTACGGGGTCATTAGTTCATAGCCCATATATGGAGTTCCGCGTTACATAA
CTTACGGTAAATGGCCCGCCTGGCTGACCGCCCAACGACCCCCGCCCATTGACGTCAATAATGACGTATG
TTCCCATAGTAACGCCAATAGGGACTTTCCATTGACGTCAATGGGTGGAGTATTTACGGTAAACTGCCCA
CTTGGCAGTACATCAAGTGTATCATATGCCAAGTACGCCCCCTATTGACGTCAATGACGGTAAATGGCCC
GCCTGGCATTATGCCCAGTACATGACCTTATGGGACTTTCCTACTTGGCAGTACATCTACGTATTAGTCA
TCGCTATTACCATGGTGATGCGGTTTTGGCAGTACATCAATGGGCGTGGATAGCGGTTTGACTCACGGGG
ATTTCCAAGTCTCCACCCCATTGACGTCAATGGGAGTTTGTTTTGGCACCAAAATCAACGGGACTTTCCA
AAATGTCGTAACAACTCCGCCCCATTGACGCAAATGGGCGGTAGGCGTGTACGGTGGGAGGTCTATATAA
GCAGAGCTGGTTTAGTGAACCGTCAGATCCGCTAGCGCCACCATGGTGAGCGTGATCAAGCCCGAGATGA
AGATGAGGTACTACATGGACGGCTCCGTCAATGGGCATGAGTTCACAATCGAGGGTGAGGGCACAGGCAG
ACCTTACGAGGGACATCAGGAGATGACACTGCGCGTCACAATGGCCGAGGGCGGGCCAATGCCTTTCGCC
TTCGACCTGGTGTCCCACGTGTTCTGTTACGGCCACAGAGTTTTTACTAAATATCCAGAAGAGATCCCAG
ACTATTTCAAGCAGGCCTTTCCTGAGGGCCTGTCCTGGGAGAGGTCCCTGGAGTTCGAGGACGGCGGCTC
CGCCTCCGTGAGCGCCCACATCAGCCTGAGGGGCAACACCTTCTACCACAAGTCCAAGTTCACCGGCGTG
AACTTCCCCGCCGACGGCCCCATCATGCAGAACCAGAGCGTGGACTGGGAGCCCTCCACCGAGAAGATCA
CCGCCAGCGACGGCGTGCTGAAGGGCGACGTGACCATGTACCTGAAGCTGGAGGGCGGCGGCAACCACAA
GTGCCAGATGAAGACCACCTACAAGGCCGCCAAGGAGATCCTGGAGATGCCCGGCGACCACTACATCGGC
CACAGGCTGGTGAGGAAGACCGAGGGCAACATCACCGAGCAGGTGGAGGACGCCGTGGCCCACTCCGGTA
CCAAGGTGTACGACCCCGAGCAACGCAAACGCATGATCACTGGGCCTCAGTGGTGGGCTCGCTGCAAGCA
AATGAACGTGCTGGACTCCTTCATCAACTACTATGATTCCGAGAAGCACGCCGAGAACGCCGTGATTTTT
CTGCATGGTAACGCTACCTCCAGCTACCTGTGGAGGCACGTCGTGCCTCACATCGAGCCCGTGGCTAGAT
GCATCATCCCTGATCTGATCGGAATGGGTAAGTCCGGCAAGAGCGGGAATGGCTCATATCGCCTCCTGGA
TCACTACAAGTACCTCACCGCTTGGTTCGAGCTGCTGAACCTTCCAAAGAAAATCATCTTTGTGGGCCAC
GACTGGGGGAGCGCTCTGGCCTTTCACTACGCCTACGAGCACCAAGACAGGATCAAGGCCATCGTCCATA
TGGAGAGTGTCGTGGACGTGATCGAGTCCTGGATGGGGTGGCCTGACATCGAGGAGGAGCTGGCCCTGAT
CAAGAGCGAAGAGGGCGAGAAAATGGTGCTTGAGAATAACTTCTTCGTCGAGACCCTGTTGCCAAGCAAG
ATCATGCGGAAACTGGAGCCTGAGGAGTTCGCTGCCTACCTGGAGCCATTCAAGGAGAAGGGCGAGGTTA
GACGGCCTACCCTCTCCTGGCCTCGCGAGATCCCTCTCGTTAAGGGAGGCAAGCCCGACGTCGTCCAGAT
TGTCCGCAACTACAACGCCTACCTTCGGGCCAGCGACGATCTGCCTAAGCTGTTCATCGAGTCCGACCCT
GGGTTCTTTTCCAACGCTATTGTCGAGGGAGCTAAGAAGTTCCCTAACACCGAGTTCGTGAAGGTGAAGG
GCCTCCACTTCCTCCAGGAGGACGCTCCAGATGAAATGGGTAAGTACATCAAGAGCTTCGTGGAGCGCGT
GCTGAAGAACGAGCAGTCCGGACTCAGATCTCGAGCTCAAGCTTCGAATTCTGCAGTCGACGGTACCGCG
GGCCCGGGATCCACCGGATCTAGATAACTGATCATAATCAGCCATACCACATTTGTAGAGGTTTTACTTG
CTTTAAAAAACCTCCCACACCTCCCCCTGAACCTGAAACATAAAATGAATGCAATTGTTGTTGTTAACTT
GTTTATTGCAGCTTATAATGGTTACAAATAAAGCAATAGCATCACAAATTTCACAAATAAAGCATTTTTT
TCACTGCATTCTAGTTGTGGTTTGTCCAAACTCATCAATGTATCTTAACGCGTAAATTGTAAGCGTTAAT
ATTTTGTTAAAATTCGCGTTAAATTTTTGTTAAATCAGCTCATTTTTTAACCAATAGGCCGAAATCGGCA
AAATCCCTTATAAATCAAAAGAATAGACCGAGATAGGGT
[37 nt withheld, positions 2630-2666]
AAAGAACGTGGACTCCAACGTCAAAGG
[49 nt withheld, positions 2694-2742]
T
[91 nt withheld, positions 2744-2834]
G
[124 nt withheld, positions 2836-2959]
CAGGTGGCACTTTTCGGGGAAATGTGCGCGGAACCCCTATTTGTTTATTTTTCTAAATACATTCAAATAT
GTATCCGCTCATGAGACAATAACCCTGATAAATGCTTCAATAATATTGAAAAAGGAAGAGTCCTGAGGCG
GAAAGAACCAGCTGTGGAATGTGTGTCAGTTAGGGTGTGGAAAGTCCCCAGGCTCCCCAGCAGGCAGAAG
TATGCAAAGCATGCATCTCAATTAGTCAGCAACCAGGTGTGGAAAGTCCCCAGGCTCCCCAGCAGGCAGA
AGTATGCAAAGCATGCATCTCAATTAGTCAGCAACCATAGTCCCGCCCCTAACTCCGCCCATCCCGCCCC
TAACTCCGCCCAGTTCCGCCCATTCTCCGCCCCATGGCTGACTAATTTTTTTTATTTATGCAGAGGCCGA
GGCCGCCTCGGCCTCTGAGCTATTCCAGAAGTAGTGAGGAGGCTTTTTTGGAGGCCTAGGCTTTTGCAAA
GATCGATCAAGAGACAGGATGAGGATCGTTTCGCATGATTGAACAAGATGGATTGCACGCAGGTTCTCCG
GCCGCTTGGGTGGAGAGGCTATTCGGCTATGACTGGGCACAACAGACAATCGGCTGCTCTGATGCCGCCG
TGTTCCGGCTGTCAGCGCAGGGGCGCCCGGTTCTTTTTGTCAAGACCGACCTGTCCGGTGCCCTGAATGA
ACTGCAAGACGAGGCAGCGCGGCTATCGTGGCTGGCCACGACGGGCGTTCCTTGCGCAGCTGTGCTCGAC
GTTGTCACTGAAGCGGGAAGGGACTGGCTGCTATTGGGCGAAGTGCCGGGGCAGGATCTCCTGTCATCTC
ACCTTGCTCCTGCCGAGAAAGTATCCATCATGGCTGATGCAATGCGGCGGCTGCATACGCTTGATCCGGC
TACCTGCCCATTCGACCACCAAGCGAAACATCGCATCGAGCGAGCACGTACTCGGATGGAAGCCGGTCTT
GTCGATCAGGATGATCTGGACGAAGAGCATCAGGGGCTCGCGCCAGCCGAACTGTTCGCCAGGCTCAAGG
CGAGCATGCCCGACGGCGAGGATCTCGTCGTGACCCATGGCGATGCCTGCTTGCCGAATATCATGGTGGA
AAATGGCCGCTTTTCTGGATTCATCGACTGTGGCCGGCTGGGTGTGGCGGACCGCTATCAGGACATAGCG
TTGGCTACCCGTGATATTGCTGAAGAGCTTGGCGGCGAATGGGCTGACCGCTTCCTCGTGCTTTACGGTA
TCGCCGCTCCCGATTCGCAGCGCATCGCCTTCTATCGCCTTCTTGACGAGTTCTTCTGAGCGGGACTCTG
GGGTTCGAAATGACCGACCAAGCGACGCCCAACCTGCCATCACGAGATTTCGATTCCACCGCCGCCTTCT
ATGAAAGGTTGGGCTTCGGAATCGTTTTCCGGGACGCCGGCTGGATGATCCTCCAGCGCGGGGATCTCAT
GCTGGAGTTCTTCGCCCACCCTAGGGGGAGGCTAACTGAAACACGGAAGGAGACAATACCGGAAGGAACC
CGCGCTATGACGGCAATAAAAAGACAGAATAAAACGCACGGTGTTGGGTCGTTTGTTCATAAACGCGGGG
TTCGGTCCCAGGGCTGGCACTCTGTCGATACCCCACCGAGACCCCATTGGGGCCAATACGCCCGCGTTTC
TTCCTTTTCCCCACCCCACCCCCCAAGTTCGGGTGAAGGCCCAGGGCTCGCAGCCAACGTCGGGGCGGCA
GGCCCTGCCATAGCCTCAGGTTACTCATATATACTTTAGATTGATTTAAAACTTCATTTTTAATTTAAAA
GGATCTAGGTGAAGATCCTTTTTGATAATCTCATGACCAAAATCCCTTAACGTGAGTTTTCGTTCCACTG
AGCGTCAGACCCCGTAGAAAAGATCAAAGGATCTTCTTGAGATCCTTTTTTTCTGCGCGTAATCTGCTGC
TTGCAAACAAAAAAACCACCGCTACCAGCGGTGGTTTGTTTGCCGGATCAAGAGCTACCAACTCTTTTTC
CGAAGGTAACTGGCTTCAGCAGAGCGCAGATACCAAATACTGTCCTTCTAGTGTAGCCGTAGTTAGGCCA
CCACTTCAAGAACTCTGTAGCACCGCCTACATACCTCGCTCTGCTAATCCTGTTACCAGTGGCTGCTGCC
AGTGGCGATAAGTCGTGTCTTACCGGGTTGGACTCAAGACGATAGTTACCGGATAAGGCGCAGCGGTCGG
GCTGAACGGGGGGTTCGTGCACACAGCCCAGCTTGGAGCGAACGACCTACACCGAACTGAGATACCTACA
GCGTGAGCTATGAGAAAGCGCCACGCTTCCCGAAGGGAGAAAGGCGGACAGGTATCCGGTAAGCGGCAGG
GTCGGAACAGGAGAGCGCACGAGGGAGCTTCCAGGGGGAAACGCCTGGTATCTTTATAGTCCTGTCGGGT
TTCGCCACCTCTGACTTGAGCGTCGATTTTTGTGATGCTCGTCAGGGGGGCGGAGCCTATGGAAAAACGC
CAGCAACGCGGCCTTTTTACGGTTCCTGGCCTTTTGCTGGCCTTTTGCTCACATGTTCTTTCCTGCGTTA
TCCCCTGATTCTGTGGATAACCGTATTACCGCCATGCAT
Features (pLannotate 1.2.2; 15 found; start..end, strand, type, name):
     61..364     +  enhancer       CMV enhancer: human cytomegalovirus immediate early enhancer
    365..568     +  promoter       CMV promoter: human cytomegalovirus (CMV) immediate early promoter
    603..1256    +  CDS            mKO2: mKO2 is a basic (constitutively fluorescent) orange fluorescent protein published in 2008, derived from Verrillofungia concinna. It has moderate acid sensitivity.
   1261..2187    +  CDS            hRluc: Renilla luciferase human codon-optimized
   2187..2252    +  misc_feature   MCS: multiple cloning site
   2269..2353    +  CDS            large T antigen (fragment): large T antigen from SV40 (simian virus 40)
   2376..2497    +  polyA_signal   SV40 poly(A) signal: SV40 polyadenylation signal
   2531..2959    -  rep_origin     f1 ori (sequence partly withheld): f1 bacteriophage origin of replication; arrow indicates direction of (+) strand synthesis
   2986..3090    +  promoter       AmpR promoter: bla
   3092..3449    +  promoter       SV40 promoter: SV40 enhancer and early promoter
   3484..4278    +  CDS            NeoR/KanR: aminoglycoside phosphotransferase from Tn5; aph(3')-II (or nptII); confers resistance to neomycin, kanamycin, and G418 (Geneticin®)
   4299..4451    +  CDS            ble (fragment): BLE_KLEPN - Experimental evidence at protein level: Swiss-Prot protein existence level 1. Binding protein with a strong affinity to the bleomycin family of antibiotics. Binds to CL990; an antimitotic-antibiotic compound. From Klebsiella pneumoniae.
   4510..4557    +  polyA_signal   HSV TK poly(A) signal: herpes simplex virus thymidine kinase polyadenylation signal (Cole and Stacy, 1985)
   4648..4664    -  polyA_signal   bGH poly(A) signal (fragment): bovine growth hormone polyadenylation signal
   4886..5474    +  rep_origin     ori: high-copy-number ColE1/pMB1/pBR322/pUC origin of replication
