[The description below was written by a language model from this plasmid's Addgene catalogue record and pLannotate feature annotations shown in this document.]
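Description:
pONL-C1 is a mammalian expression and cloning vector of about 5.6 kb built on the Clontech pEGFP-C1 backbone, in which the EGFP coding region has been replaced (between retained NheI and BspEI sites) by Orange Nano-lantern (ONL), a synthetic insert of about 1.6 kb. The feature table shows ONL as two adjacent coding segments: the orange fluorescent protein mKO2 followed by a human codon-optimized Renilla luciferase. In the Nano-lantern design, the luciferase acts as an energy donor to the attached fluorescent protein, so that light produced on substrate oxidation is emitted with the acceptor's orange colour. Expression is driven by the human CMV immediate early enhancer and promoter and terminated by an SV40 polyadenylation signal.

A multiple cloning site lies immediately downstream of the luciferase segment, so a cDNA inserted in frame there is expressed as a fusion to the C terminus of ONL, which is the stated purpose of the plasmid. Such fusions allow a protein of interest to be tracked by luminescence imaging without excitation light, and the record associates the construct with a multicolour Nano-lantern palette.

For propagation, the plasmid carries a high-copy ColE1/pUC-type origin and an f1 origin. A single Tn5 aminoglycoside phosphotransferase gene (NeoR/KanR) is preceded by both a bacterial promoter and the SV40 enhancer/early promoter and followed by an HSV TK polyadenylation signal. It therefore provides kanamycin selection in E. coli and G418 selection in transfected mammalian cells. The short large T antigen, ble and bGH poly(A) fragments in the table appear to be partial annotation matches within backbone sequence rather than functional elements.
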