Addgene plasmid #64308: pONL-C1
Purpose: To create cDNA of proteins fused to the C terminus of ONL.
Depositing lab: Yasushi Okada. Depositing organization: RIKEN Quantitative Biology Center (QBiC). Publication: Expanded palette of Nano-lanterns for real-time multicolor luminescence imaging. Takai A, Nakano M, Saito K, Haruno R, Watanabe TM, Ohyanagi T, Jin T, Okada Y, Nagai T. Proc Natl Acad Sci U S A. 2015 Apr 7;112(14):4352-6. doi: 10.1073/pnas.1418468112. Epub 2015 Mar 23. PubMed 25831507.
Backbone
  Vector backbone: pEGFP-C1
  Backbone manufacturer: Clontech
  Backbone size w/o insert (bp): 4000
  Total vector size (bp): 5600
  Vector type: Mammalian Expression, Luciferase
  Selectable markers: Neomycin (select with G418)
Growth in bacteria
  Bacterial resistance: Kanamycin, 50 μg/mL
  Growth temperature: 37°C
  Growth strain: DH5alpha
  Copy number: High Copy
Gene/Insert
  Gene/Insert name: Orange Nano-lantern (alt name: ONL)
  Species: Synthetic
  Insert size (bp): 1600
  GenBank ID: AB982073
  Promoter: CMV
  Cloning method: Restriction Enzyme; 5′ cloning site NheI (not destroyed); 3′ cloning site BspEI (not destroyed)
  Sequencing primers: 5′ CMV-fwd; 3′ EBV-rev
Resource information
  A portion of this plasmid was derived from a plasmid made by: hmKusabiraOrange2 (gifted from Dr Atsushi Miyawaki)
Terms and licenses: Academic/Nonprofit Terms; Industry Terms: Not Available to Industry
How to cite: pONL-C1 was a gift from Yasushi Okada (Addgene plasmid # 64308)
