>Addgene plasmid #64308 | pONL-C1 | addgene partial sequence | sequence record 110822 | CMV-F 5'-CGCAAATGGGCGGTAGGCGTG-3'
CTATATAAGCAGAGCTGGTTTAGTGAACCGTCAGATCCGCTAGCGCCACCATGGTGAGCGTGATCAAGCC
CGAGATGAAGATGAGGTACTACATGGACGGCTCCGTCAATGGGCATGAGTTCACAATCGAGGGTGAGGGC
ACAGGCAGACCTTACGAGGGACATCAGGAGATGACACTGCGCGTCACAATGGCCGAGGGCGGGCCAATGC
CTTTCGCCTTCGACCTGGTGTCCCACGTGTTCTGTTACGGCCACAGAGTTTTTACTAAATATCCAGAAGA
GATCCCAGACTATTTCAAGCAGGCCTTTCCTGAGGGCCTGTCCTGGGAGAGGTCCCTGGAGTTCGAGGAC
GGCGGCTCCGCCTCCGTGAGCGCCCACATCAGCCTGAGGGGCAACACCTTCTACCACAAGTCCAAGTTCA
CCGGCGTGAACTTCCCCGCCGACGGCCCCATCATGCAGAACCAGAGCGTGGACTGGGAGCCCTCCACCGA
GAAGATCACCGCCAGCGACGGCGTGCTGAAGGGCGACGTGACCATGTACCTGAAGCTGGAGGGCGGCGGC
AACCACAAGTGCCAGATGAAGACCACCTACAAGGCCGCCAAGGAGATCCTGGAGATGCCCGGCGACCACT
ACATCGGCCACAGGCTGGTGAGGAAGACCGAGGGCAACATCACCGAGCAGGTGGAGGACGCCGTGGCCCA
CTCCGGTACCAAGGTGTACGACCCCGAGCAACGCAAACGCATGATCACTGGGCCTCAGTGGTGGGCTCGC
TGCAAGCAAATGAACGTGCTGGACTCCTTCATCAACTACTATGATTCCGAGAAGCACGCCGAGAACGCCG
TGATTTTTCTGCATGGTAACGCTACCTCCAGCTACCTGTGGAGGCACGTCGTGCCTCACATCGAGCCCGT
GGCTAGATGCATCATCCCTGATCTGATCGGAATGGGTAAGTCCGGCA
