>Addgene plasmid #64308 | pONL-C1 | addgene partial sequence | sequence record 110823 | SV40pA-R 5'-GAAATTTGTGATGCTATTGC-3'
TTATAAGCTGCAATAAACAAGTTAACAACAACAATTGCATTCATTTTATGTTTCAGGTTCAGGGGGAGGT
GTGGGAGGTTTTTTAAAGCAAGTAAAACCTCTACAAATGTGGTATGGCTGATTATGATCAGTTATCTAGA
TCCGGTGGATCCCGGGCCCGCGGTACCGTCGACTGCAGAATTCGAAGCTTGAGCTCGAGATCTGAGTCCG
GACTGCTCGTTCTTCAGCACGCGCTCCACGAAGCTCTTGATGTACTTACCCATTTCATCTGGAGCGTCCT
CCTGGAGGAAGTGGAGGCCCTTCACCTTCACGAACTCGGTGTTAGGGAACTTCTTAGCTCCCTCGACAAT
AGCGTTGGAAAAGAACCCAGGGTCGGACTCGATGAACAGCTTAGGCAGATCGTCGCTGGCCCGAAGGTAG
GCGTTGTAGTTGCGGACAATCTGGACGACGTCGGGCTTGCCTCCCTTAACGAGAGGGATCTCGCGAGGCC
AGGAGAGGGTAGGCCGTCTAACCTCGCCCTTCTCCTTGAATGGCTCCAGGTAGGCAGCGAACTCCTCAGG
CTCCAGTTTCCGCATGATCTTGCTTGGCAACAGGGTCTCGACGAAGAAGTTATTCTCAAGCACCATTTTC
TCGCCCTCTTCGCTCTTGATCAGGGCCAGCTCCTCCTCGATGTCAGGCCACCCCATCCAGGACTCGATCA
CGTCCACGACACTCTCCATATGGACGATGGCCTTGATCCTGTCTTGGTGCTCGTAGGCGTAGTGAAAGGC
CAGAGCGCTCCCCCAGTCGTGGCCCACAAAGATGATTTTCTTTGGAAGGTTCAGCAGCTCGAACCAAGCG
GTGAGGTACTTGTAGTGATCCAGGAGGCGATATGAGCCATTCCCGCTCTTGCCGGACTTACCCATTCC
